>Addgene plasmid #131985 | pDONR221_SLC18A1 | addgene full sequence | sequence record 260399 | Addgene NGS Result
CTTTCCTGCGTTATCCCCTGATTCTGTGGATAACCGTATTACCGCCTTTGAGTGAGCTGATACCGCTCGC
CGCAGCCGAACGACCGAGCGCAGCGAGTCAGTGAGCGAGGAAGCGGAAGAGCGCCCAATACGCAAACCGC
CTCTCCCCGCGCGTTGGCCGATTCATTAATGCAGCTGGCACGACAGGTTTCCCGACTGGAAAGCGGGCAG
TGAGCGCAACGCAATTAATACGCGTACCGCTAGCCAGGAAGAGTTTGTAGAAACGCAAAAAGGCCATCCG
TCAGGATGGCCTTCTGCTTAGTTTGATGCCTGGCAGTTTATGGCGGGCGTCCTGCCCGCCACCCTCCGGG
CCGTTGCTTCACAACGTTCAAATCCGCTCCCGGCGGATTTGTCCTACTCAGGAGAGCGTTCACCGACAAA
CAACAGATAAAACGAAAGGCCCAGTCTTCCGACTGAGCCTTTCGTTTTATTTGATGCCTGGCAGTTCCCT
ACTCTCGCGTTAACGCTAGCATGGATGTTTTCCCAGTCACGACGTTGTAAAACGACGGCCAGTCTTAAGC
TCGGGCCCCAAATAATGATTTTATTTTGACTGATAGTGACCTGTTCGTTGCAACACATTGATGAGCAATG
CTTTTTTATAATGCCAACTTTGTACAAAAAAGCAGGCTCCACCATGCTGAGGACCATCCTGGACGCACCA
CAGAGACTGCTGAAGGAGGGAAGGGCAAGCAGGCAGCTGGTGCTGGTGGTGGTGTTCGTGGCCCTGCTGC
TGGACAATATGCTGTTTACCGTGGTGGTGCCAATCGTGCCCACATTCCTGTACGATATGGAGTTTAAGGA
GGTGAACAGCTCCCTGCACCTGGGACACGCAGGATCTAGCCCACACGCACTGGCATCTCCTGCCTTCAGC
ACCATCTTTTCCTTCTTTAACAATAACACAGTGGCAGTGGAGGAGAGCGTGCCATCCGGAATCGCCTGGA
TGAATGATACCGCATCCACAATCCCACCTCCAGCAACCGAGGCAATCTCTGCCCACAAGAATAACTGCCT
GCAGGGAACCGGCTTCCTGGAGGAGGAGATCACACGGGTGGGCGTGCTGTTTGCCAGCAAGGCCGTGATG
CAGCTGCTGGTGAATCCCTTCGTGGGCCCTCTGACAAACAGAATCGGCTACCACATCCCCATGTTCGCCG
GCTTTGTGATCATGTTTCTGTCCACCGTGATGTTCGCCTTTTCTGGCACCTATACACTGCTGTTCGTGGC
ACGGACACTGCAGGGAATCGGATCCTCTTTTAGCTCCGTGGCAGGACTGGGAATGCTGGCATCCGTGTAC
ACCGACGATCACGAGCGGGGCAGAGCCATGGGAACAGCCCTGGGAGGACTGGCCCTGGGCCTGCTGGTGG
GCGCCCCTTTCGGCAGCGTGATGTATGAGTTTGTGGGCAAGTCCGCCCCATTCCTGATCCTGGCCTTTCT
GGCCCTGCTGGACGGCGCCCTGCAGCTGTGCATCCTGCAGCCATCTAAGGTGAGCCCAGAGTCCGCCAAG
GGAACCCCACTGTTCATGCTGCTGAAGGATCCCTACATCCTGGTGGCCGCCGGCTCTATCTGCTTTGCCA
ATATGGGAGTGGCAATCCTGGAGCCTACCCTGCCAATCTGGATGATGCAGACAATGTGCAGCCCTAAGTG
GCAGCTGGGACTGGCCTTCCTGCCAGCATCCGTGTCTTATCTGATCGGCACCAATCTGTTTGGCGTGCTG
GCCAACAAGATGGGCAGGTGGCTGTGCTCTCTGATCGGCATGCTGGTGGTGGGCACAAGCCTGCTGTGCG
TGCCACTGGCCCACAATATCTTCGGACTGATCGGACCTAACGCAGGACTGGGACTGGCAATCGGAATGGT
GGACTCTAGCATGATGCCTATCATGGGCCACCTGGTGGATCTGCGCCACACCAGCGTGTACGGCAGCGTG
TATGCCATCGCCGACGTGGCCTTCTGCATGGGCTTTGCAATCGGACCATCCACCGGAGGAGCAATCGTGA
AGGCAATCGGCTTCCCCTGGCTGATGGTCATCACAGGCGTGATCAACATCGTGTACGCCCCCCTGTGCTA
CTATCTGAGGAGCCCCCCTGCCAAGGAGGAGAAGCTGGCCATCCTGTCCCAGGACTGTCCTATGGAGACA
CGCATGTATGCCACCCAGAAGCCTACAAAGGAGTTTCCACTGGGCGAGGACTCTGATGAGGAGCCCGATC
ACGAGGAGGACCCAGCTTTCTTGTACAAAGTTGGCATTATAAGAAAGCATTGCTTATCAATTTGTTGCAA
CGAACAGGTCACTATCAGTCAAAATAAAATCATTATTTGCCATCCAGCTGATATCCCCTATAGTGAGTCG
TATTACATGGTCATAGCTGTTTCCTGGCAGCTCTGGCCCGTGTCTCAAAATCTCTGATGTTACATTGCAC
AAGATAAAAATATATCATCATGAACAATAAAACTGTCTGCTTACATAAACAGTAATACAAGGGGTGTTAT
GAGCCATATTCAACGGGAAACGTCGAGGCCGCGATTAAATTCCAACATGGATGCTGATTTATATGGGTAT
AAATGGGCTCGCGATAATGTCGGGCAATCAGGTGCGACAATCTATCGCTTGTATGGGAAGCCCGATGCGC
CAGAGTTGTTTCTGAAACATGGCAAAGGTAGCGTTGCCAATGATGTTACAGATGAGATGGTCAGACTAAA
CTGGCTGACGGAATTTATGCCTCTTCCGACCATCAAGCATTTTATCCGTACTCCTGATGATGCATGGTTA
CTCACCACTGCGATCCCCGGAAAAACAGCATTCCAGGTATTAGAAGAATATCCTGATTCAGGTGAAAATA
TTGTTGATGCGCTGGCAGTGTTCCTGCGCCGGTTGCATTCGATTCCTGTTTGTAATTGTCCTTTTAACAG
CGATCGCGTATTTCGTCTCGCTCAGGCGCAATCACGAATGAATAACGGTTTGGTTGATGCGAGTGATTTT
GATGACGAGCGTAATGGCTGGCCTGTTGAACAAGTCTGGAAAGAAATGCATAAACTTTTGCCATTCTCAC
CGGATTCAGTCGTCACTCATGGTGATTTCTCACTTGATAACCTTATTTTTGACGAGGGGAAATTAATAGG
TTGTATTGATGTTGGACGAGTCGGAATCGCAGACCGATACCAGGATCTTGCCATCCTATGGAACTGCCTC
GGTGAGTTTTCTCCTTCATTACAGAAACGGCTTTTTCAAAAATATGGTATTGATAATCCTGATATGAATA
AATTGCAGTTTCATTTGATGCTCGATGAGTTTTTCTAATCAGAATTGGTTAATTGGTTGTAACACTGGCA
GAGCATTACGCTGACTTGACGGGACGGCGCAAGCTCATGACCAAAATCCCTTAACGTGAGTTACGCGTCG
TTCCACTGAGCGTCAGACCCCGTAGAAAAGATCAAAGGATCTTCTTGAGATCCTTTTTTTCTGCGCGTAA
TCTGCTGCTTGCAAACAAAAAAACCACCGCTACCAGCGGTGGTTTGTTTGCCGGATCAAGAGCTACCAAC
TCTTTTTCCGAAGGTAACTGGCTTCAGCAGAGCGCAGATACCAAATACTGTTCTTCTAGTGTAGCCGTAG
TTAGGCCACCACTTCAAGAACTCTGTAGCACCGCCTACATACCTCGCTCTGCTAATCCTGTTACCAGTGG
CTGCTGCCAGTGGCGATAAGTCGTGTCTTACCGGGTTGGACTCAAGACGATAGTTACCGGATAAGGCGCA
GCGGTCGGGCTGAACGGGGGGTTCGTGCACACAGCCCAGCTTGGAGCGAACGACCTACACCGAACTGAGA
TACCTACAGCGTGAGCTATGAGAAAGCGCCACGCTTCCCGAAGGGAGAAAGGCGGACAGGTATCCGGTAA
GCGGCAGGGTCGGAACAGGAGAGCGCACGAGGGAGCTTCCAGGGGGAAACGCCTGGTATCTTTATAGTCC
TGTCGGGTTTCGCCACCTCTGACTTGAGCGTCGATTTTTGTGATGCTCGTCAGGGGGGCGGAGCCTATGG
AAAAACGCCAGCAACGCGGCCTTTTTACGGTTCCTGGCCTTTTGCTGGCCTTTTGCTCACATGTT
Features (pLannotate 1.2.2; 10 found; start..end, strand, type, name):
    121..213     +  CDS            lacI (fragment): lac repressor; lacI; The lac repressor binds to the lac operator to inhibit transcription in E. coli. This inhibition can be relieved by adding lactose or isopropyl-β-D-thiogalactopyranoside (IPTG).
    268..295     -  terminator     rrnB T2 terminator: transcription terminator T2 from the E. coli rrnB gene
    427..470     +  terminator     rrnB T1 terminator: Escherichia coli rrnB; transcription terminator T1 from the E. coli rrnB gene
    517..553     -  CDS            lacZα (fragment): LacZα fragment of β-galactosidase; lacZ fragment
    569..668     +  protein_bind   attL1: mutant version of attL; recombination site for the Gateway® LR reaction LR Clonase™
    674..2248    +  CDS            SLC18A1: VMAT1_HUMAN - Also known as VAT1, VMAT1. Experimental evidence at protein level: Swiss-Prot protein existence level 1. Involved in the transport of biogenic monoamines, such as serotonin, from the cytoplasm into the secretory vesicles of neuroendocrine and endocrine cells. From Homo sapiens (Human).
   2250..2349    -  protein_bind   attL2: mutant version of attL; recombination site for the Gateway® LR reaction LR Clonase™
   2367..2385    -  promoter       T7 promoter: promoter for bacteriophage T7 RNA polymerase
   2519..3328    +  CDS            KanR: aminoglycoside phosphotransferase; aph(3')-Ia; confers resistance to kanamycin in bacteria or G418 (Geneticin®) in eukaryotes
   3475..4063    +  rep_origin     ori: high-copy-number ColE1/pMB1/pBR322/pUC origin of replication
