[The description below was written by a language model from this plasmid's Addgene catalogue record and pLannotate feature annotations shown in this document.]
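Description:
pDONR221_SLC18A1 is a Gateway entry clone built on the pDONR221 backbone and carrying a codon-optimized open reading frame for human SLC18A1, also known as VMAT1, VAT1 or CGAT. This solute carrier moves biogenic monoamines such as serotonin from the cytoplasm into the secretory vesicles of neuroendocrine and endocrine cells. The plasmid is about 4.1 kb in total. It replicates in E. coli from a high-copy ColE1/pUC-type origin and is selected with kanamycin through an aminoglycoside phosphotransferase (KanR) gene.

The 1,575 bp ORF sits between attL1 and attL2, the recombination sites left after a BP reaction. These sites allow directional, in-frame transfer of the insert into any attR-containing destination vector through an LR Clonase reaction. Upstream of attL1, the rrnB T1 and T2 terminators shield the insert from read-through transcription originating in the backbone, and the short lacI and lacZα fragments annotated nearby are backbone remnants with no functional role. A T7 promoter lies just beyond attL2 and points back toward the insert on the opposite strand. M13 forward and reverse sites flank the cassette for sequencing.

The catalogue lists the vector type as mammalian expression, but the feature table shows no eukaryotic promoter, polyadenylation signal or tag, so the plasmid is not an expression construct by itself. It serves as a shuttle source for the ORF, in line with its stated purpose of subcloning into custom expression vectors. It belongs to a large consortium collection of SLC transporter clones assembled to support functional studies and drug discovery on this protein family.
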