Addgene plasmid #131985: pDONR221_SLC18A1
Purpose: Gateway entry clone with codon-optimized ORF sequence for subcloning into custom expression vectors
Depositing lab: RESOLUTE Consortium & Giulio Superti-Furga. Depositing organization: CeMM Research Center for Molecular Medicine. Publication: The RESOLUTE consortium: unlocking SLC transporters for drug discovery. Superti-Furga G, Lackner D, Wiedmer T, Ingles-Prieto A, Barbosa B, Girardi E, Goldmann U, Gurtl B, Klavins K, Klimek C, Lindinger S, Lineiro-Retes E, Muller AC, Onstein S, Redinger G, Reil D, Sedlyarov V, Wolf G, Crawford M, Everley R, ... Steppan CM. Nat Rev Drug Discov. 2020 Jul;19(7):429-430. doi: 10.1038/d41573-020-00056-6. PubMed 32265506.
Backbone
  Vector backbone: pDONR221
  Backbone manufacturer: Thermo Fisher Scientific
  Backbone size w/o insert (bp): 2550
  Vector type: Mammalian Expression
Growth in bacteria
  Bacterial resistance: Kanamycin, 50 μg/mL
  Growth temperature: 37°C
  Growth strain: Stbl3
  Copy number: High Copy
Gene/Insert
  Gene/Insert name: SLC18A1 (alt name: CGAT, VMAT1, VAT1)
  Species: H. sapiens (human)
  Insert size (bp): 1575
  Entrez Gene: SLC18A1 (a.k.a. CGAT, VAT1, VMAT1)
  Cloning method: Gateway Cloning
  Sequencing primers: 5′ M13-fwd; 3′ M13-rev
Terms and licenses: Academic/Nonprofit Terms; Industry Terms
Depositor comments: For more information on the full Resolute plasmid collection, please see www.addgene.org/depositor-collections/re-solute/. Please provide your feedback on this plasmid to the RESOLUTE consortium by filling out their RESOLUTE repository feedback form: https://forms.office.com/Pages/ResponsePage.aspx?id=0e05yklzmkS7rjFGQL4N7z4feCLQvEJAmVcOCM_u885UN1JJRko0Ukg4TVQwNTZLOUxPQVJWT1NHUCQlQCN0PWcu
How to cite: pDONR221_SLC18A1 was a gift from RESOLUTE Consortium & Giulio Superti-Furga (Addgene plasmid # 131985 ; http://n2t.net/addgene:131985 ; RRID:Addgene_131985)
