>Addgene plasmid #131985 | pDONR221_SLC18A1 | depositor partial sequence | sequence record 253370 | Codon-optimized ORF of SLC18A1
ATGCTGAGGACCATCCTGGACGCACCACAGAGACTGCTGAAGGAGGGAAGGGCAAGCAGGCAGCTGGTGC
TGGTGGTGGTGTTCGTGGCCCTGCTGCTGGACAATATGCTGTTTACCGTGGTGGTGCCAATCGTGCCCAC
ATTCCTGTACGATATGGAGTTTAAGGAGGTGAACAGCTCCCTGCACCTGGGACACGCAGGATCTAGCCCA
CACGCACTGGCATCTCCTGCCTTCAGCACCATCTTTTCCTTCTTTAACAATAACACAGTGGCAGTGGAGG
AGAGCGTGCCATCCGGAATCGCCTGGATGAATGATACCGCATCCACAATCCCACCTCCAGCAACCGAGGC
AATCTCTGCCCACAAGAATAACTGCCTGCAGGGAACCGGCTTCCTGGAGGAGGAGATCACACGGGTGGGC
GTGCTGTTTGCCAGCAAGGCCGTGATGCAGCTGCTGGTGAATCCCTTCGTGGGCCCTCTGACAAACAGAA
TCGGCTACCACATCCCCATGTTCGCCGGCTTTGTGATCATGTTTCTGTCCACCGTGATGTTCGCCTTTTC
TGGCACCTATACACTGCTGTTCGTGGCACGGACACTGCAGGGAATCGGATCCTCTTTTAGCTCCGTGGCA
GGACTGGGAATGCTGGCATCCGTGTACACCGACGATCACGAGCGGGGCAGAGCCATGGGAACAGCCCTGG
GAGGACTGGCCCTGGGCCTGCTGGTGGGCGCCCCTTTCGGCAGCGTGATGTATGAGTTTGTGGGCAAGTC
CGCCCCATTCCTGATCCTGGCCTTTCTGGCCCTGCTGGACGGCGCCCTGCAGCTGTGCATCCTGCAGCCA
TCTAAGGTGAGCCCAGAGTCCGCCAAGGGAACCCCACTGTTCATGCTGCTGAAGGATCCCTACATCCTGG
TGGCCGCCGGCTCTATCTGCTTTGCCAATATGGGAGTGGCAATCCTGGAGCCTACCCTGCCAATCTGGAT
GATGCAGACAATGTGCAGCCCTAAGTGGCAGCTGGGACTGGCCTTCCTGCCAGCATCCGTGTCTTATCTG
ATCGGCACCAATCTGTTTGGCGTGCTGGCCAACAAGATGGGCAGGTGGCTGTGCTCTCTGATCGGCATGC
TGGTGGTGGGCACAAGCCTGCTGTGCGTGCCACTGGCCCACAATATCTTCGGACTGATCGGACCTAACGC
AGGACTGGGACTGGCAATCGGAATGGTGGACTCTAGCATGATGCCTATCATGGGCCACCTGGTGGATCTG
CGCCACACCAGCGTGTACGGCAGCGTGTATGCCATCGCCGACGTGGCCTTCTGCATGGGCTTTGCAATCG
GACCATCCACCGGAGGAGCAATCGTGAAGGCAATCGGCTTCCCCTGGCTGATGGTCATCACAGGCGTGAT
CAACATCGTGTACGCCCCCCTGTGCTACTATCTGAGGAGCCCCCCTGCCAAGGAGGAGAAGCTGGCCATC
CTGTCCCAGGACTGTCCTATGGAGACACGCATGTATGCCACCCAGAAGCCTACAAAGGAGTTTCCACTGG
GCGAGGACTCTGATGAGGAGCCCGATCACGAGGAG
